>Addgene plasmid #61653 | pFPL-Gg | addgene full sequence | sequence record 172968 | Addgene NGS Result
GCCCTGCAATGGCACTGGAACCCCCAAGCCCGAGGAATCGGCGTGAGCGGTCGCAAACCATCCGGCCCGG
TACAAATCGGCGCGGCGCTGGGTGATGACCTGGTGGAGAAGTTGAAGGCCGCGCAGGCCGCCCAGCGGCA
ACGCATCGAGGCAGAAGCACGCCCCGGTGAATCGTGGCAAGCGGCCGCTGATCGAATCCGCAAAGAATCC
CGGCAACCGCCGGCAGCCGGTGCGCCGTCGATTAGGAAGCCGCCCAAGGGCGACGAGCAACCAGATTTTT
TCGTTCCGATGCTCTATGACGTGGGCACCCGCGATAGTCGCAGCATCATGGACGTGGCCGTTTTCCGTCT
GTCGAAGCGTGACCGACGAGCTGGCGAGGTGATCCGCTACGAGCTTCCAGACGGGCACGTAGAGGTTTCC
GCAGGGCCGGCCGGCATGGCCAGTGTGTGGGATTACGACCTGGTACTGATGGCGGTTTCCCATCTAACCG
AATCCATGAACCGATACCGGGAAGGGAAGGGAGACAAGCCCGGCCGCGTGTTCCGTCCACACGTTGCGGA
CGTACTCAAGTTCTGCCGGCGAGCCGATGGCGGAAAGCAGAAAGACGACCTGGTAGAAACCTGCATTCGG
TTAAACACCACGCACGTTGCCATGCAGCGTACGAAGAAGGCCAAGAACGGCCGCCTGGTGACGGTATCCG
AGGGTGAAGCCTTGATTAGCCGCTACAAGATCGTAAAGAGCGAAACCGGGCGGCCGGAGTACATCGAGAT
CGAGCTAGCTGATTGGATGTACCGCGAGATCACAGAAGGCAAGAACCCGGACGTGCTGACGGTTCACCCC
GATTACTTTTTGATCGATCCCGGCATCGGCCGTTTTCTCTACCGCCTGGCACGCCGCGCCGCAGGCAAGG
CAGAAGCCAGATGGTTGTTCAAGACGATCTACGAACGCAGTGGCAGCGCCGGAGAGTTCAAGAAGTTCTG
TTTCACCGTGCGCAAGCTGATCGGGTCAAATGACCTGCCGGAGTACGATTTGAAGGAGGAGGCGGGGCAG
GCTGGCCCGATCCTAGTCATGCGCTACCGCAACCTGATCGAGGGCGAAGCATCCGCCGGTTCCTAATGTA
CGGAGCAGATGCTAGGGCAAATTGCCCTAGCAGGGGAAAAAGGTCGAAAAGGTCTCTTTCCTGTGGATAG
CACGTACATTGGGAACCCAAAGCCGTACATTGGGAACCGGAACCCGTACATTGGGAACCCAAAGCCGTAC
ATTGGGAACCGGTCACACATGTAAGTGACTGATATAAAAGAGAAAAAAGGCGATTTTTCCGCCTAAAACT
CTTTAAAACTTATTAAAACTCTTAAAACCCGCCTGGCCTGTGCATAACTGTCTGGCCAGCGCACAGCCGA
AGAGCTGCAAAAAGCGCCTACCCTTCGGTCGCTGCGCTCCCTACGCCCCGCCGCTTCGCGTCGGCCTATC
GCGGCCGCTGGCCGCTCAAAAATGGCTGGCCTACGGCCAGGCAATCTACCAGGGCGCGGACAAGCCGCGC
CGTCGCCACTCGACCGCCGGCGCCCACATCAAGGCACCCTGCCTCGCGCGTTTCGGTGATGACGGTGAAA
ACCTCTGACACATGCAGCTCCCGGAGACGGTCACAGCTTGTCTGTAAGCGGATGCCGGGAGCAGACAAGC
CCGTCAGGGCGCGTCAGCGGGTGTTGGCGGGTGTCGGGGCGCAGCCATGACCCAGTCACGTAGCGATAGC
GGAGTGTATACTGGCTTAACTATGCGGCATCAGAGCAGATTGTACTGAGAGTGCACCATATGCGGTGTGA
AATACCGCACAGATGCGTAAGGAGAAAATACCGCATCAGGCGCTCTTCCGCTTCCTCGCTCACTGACTCG
CTGCGCTCGGTCGTTCGGCTGCGGCGAGCGGTATCAGCTCACTCAAAGGCGGTAATACGGTTATCCACAG
AATCAGGGGATAACGCAGGAAAGAACATGTGAGCAAAAGGCCAGCAAAAGGCCAGGAACCGTAAAAAGGC
CGCGTTGCTGGCGTTTTTCCATAGGCTCCGCCCCCCTGACGAGCATCACAAAAATCGACGCTCAAGTCAG
AGGTGGCGAAACCCGACAGGATAAAGATACCAGGCGTTTCCCCCTGGAAGCTCCCTCGTGCGCTCTCCTG
TTCCGACCCTGCCGCTTACCGGATACCTGTCCGCCTTTCTCCCTTCGGGAAGCGTGGCGCTTTCTCATAG
CTCACGCTGTAGGTATCTCAGTTCGGTGTAGGTCGTTCGCTCCAAGCTGGGCTGTGTGCACGAACCCCCC
GTTCAGCCCGACCGCTGCGCCTTATCCGGTAACTATCGTCTTGAGTCCAACCCGGTAAGACACGACTTAT
CGCCACTGGCAGCAGCCACTGGTAACAGGATTAGCAGAGCGAGGTATGTAGGCGGTGCTACAGAGTTCTT
GAAGTGGTGGCCTAACTACGGCTACACTAGAAGGACAGTATTTGGTATCTGCGCTCTGCTGAAGCCAGTT
ACCTTCGGAAAAAGAGTTGGTAGCTCTTGATCCGGCAAACAAACCACCGCTGGTAGCGGTGGTTTTTTTG
TTTGCAAGCAGCAGATTACGCGCAGAAAAAAAGGATCTCAAGAAGATCCTTTGATCTTTTCTACGGGGTC
TGACGCTCAGTGGAACGAAAACTCACGTTAAGGGATTTTGGTCATGCATTCTAGGTACTAAAACAATTCA
TCCAGTAAAATATAATATTTTATTTTCTCCCAATCAGGCTTGATCCCCAGTAAGTCAAAAAATAGCTCGA
CATACTGTTCTTCCCCGATATCCTCCCTGATCGACCGGACGCAGAAGGCAATGTCATACCACTTGTCCGC
CCTGCCGCTTCTCCCAAGATCAATAAAGCCACTTACTTTGCCATCTTTCACAAAGATGTTGCTGTCTCCC
AGGTCGCCGTGGGAAAAGACAAGTTCCTCTTCGGGCTTTTCCGTCTTTAAAAAATCATACAGCTCGCGCG
GATCTTTAAATGGAGTGTCTTCTTCCCAGTTTTCGCAATCCACATCGGCCAGATCGTTATTCAGTAAGTA
ATCCAATTCGGCTAAGCGGCTGTCTAAGCTATTCGTATAGGGACAATCCGATATGTCGATGGAGTGAAAG
AGCCTGATGCACTCCGCATACAGCTCGATAATCTTTTCAGGGCTTTGTTCATCTTCATACTCTTCCGAGC
AAAGGACGCCATCGGCCTCACTCATGAGCAGATTGCTCCAGCCATCATGCCGTTCAAAGTGCAGGACCTT
TGGAACAGGCAGCTTTCCTTCCAGCCATAGCATCATGTCCTTTTCCCGTTCCACATCATAGGTGGTCCCT
TTATACCGGCTGTCCGTCATTTTTAAATATAGGTTTTCATTTTCTCCCACCAGCTTATATACCTTAGCAG
GAGACATTCCTTCCGTATCTTTTACGCAGCGGTATTTTTCGATCAGTTTTTTCAATTCCGGTGATATTCT
CATTTTAGCCATTTATTATTTCCTTCCTCTTTTCTACAGTATTTAAAGATACCCCAAGAAGCTAATTATA
ACAAGACGAACTCCAATTCACTGTTCCTTGCATTCTAAAACCTTAAATACCAGAAAACAGCTTTTTCAAA
GTTGTTTTCAAAGTTGGCGTATAACATAGTATCGACGGAGCCGATTTTGAAACCGCGGTGATCACAGGCA
GCAACGCTCTGTCATCGTTACAATCAACATGCTACCCTCCGCGAGATCATCCGTGTTTCAAACCCGGCAG
CTTAGTTGCCGTTCTTCCGAATAGCATCGGTAACATGAGCAAAGTCTGCCGCCTTACAACGGCTCTCCCG
CTGACGCCGTCCCGGACTGATGGGCTGCCTGTATCGAGTGGTGATTTTGTGCCGAGCTGCCGGTCGGGGA
GCTGTTGGCTGGCTGGTGGCAGGATATATTGTGGTGTAAACAAATTGACGCTTAGACAACTTAATAACAC
ATTGCGGACGTTTTTAATGTACTGAATTAACGCCGAATATCGAATTCCTGCAGCCCGGGGGATCCTCAGA
AGAACTCGTCAAGAAGGCGATAGAAGGCGATGCGCTGCGAATCGGGAGCGGCGATACCGTAAAGCACGAG
GAAGCGGTCAGCCCATTCGCCGCCAAGCTCTTCAGCAATATCACGGGTAGCCAACGCTATGTCCTGATAG
CGGTCCGCCACACCCAGCCGGCCACAGTCGATGAATCCAGAAAAGCGGCCATTTTCCACCATGATATTCG
GCAAGCAGGCATCGCCATGGGTCACGACGAGATCCTCGCCGTCGGGCATGCGCGCCTTGAGCCTGGCGAA
CAGTTCGGCTGGCGCGAGCCCCTGATGCTCTTCGTCCAGATCATCCTGATCGACAAGACCGGCTTCCATC
CGAGTACGTGCTCGCTCGATGCGATGTTTCGCTTGGTGGTCGAATGGGCAGGTAGCCGGATCAAGCGTAT
GCAGCCGCCGCATTGCATCAGCCATGATGGATACTTTCTCGGCAGGAGCAAGGTGAGATGACAGGAGATC
CTGCCCCGGCACTTCGCCCAATAGCAGCCAGTCCCTTCCCGCTTCAGTGACAACGTCGAGCACAGCTGCG
CAAGGAACGCCCGTCGTGGCCAGCCACGATAGCCGCGCTGCCTCGTCCTGCAGTTCATTCAGGGCACCGG
ACAGGTCGGTCTTGACAAAAAGAACCGGGCGCCCCTGCGCTGACAGCCGGAACACGGCGGCATCAGAGCA
GCCGATTGTCTGTTGTGCCCAGTCATAGCCGAATAGCCTCTCCACCCAAGCGGCCGGAGAACCTGCGTGC
AATCCATCTTGTTCAATCATGGTGATGTCTGCTCAAGCGGGGTAGCTGTTAGTCAAGCTGCGATGAAGTG
GGAAAGCTCGAACTGAAAGGTTCAAAGGAATAAGGGATGGGAAGGATGGAGTATGGATGTAGCAAAGTAC
TTACTTAGGGGAAATAAAGGTTCTTGGATGGGAAGATGAATATACTGAAGATGGGAAAAGAAAGAGAAAA
GAAAAGAGCAGCTGGTGGGGAGAGCAGGAAAATATGGCAACAAATGTTGGACTGACGCAACGACCTTGTC
AACCCCGCCGACACACCGGGCGGACAGACGGGGCAAAGCTGCCTACCAGGGACTGAGGGACCTCAGCAGG
TCGAGTGCAGAGCACCGGATGGGTCGACTGCCAGCTTGTGTTCCCGGTCTGCGCCGCTGGCCAGCTCCTG
AGCGGCCTTTCCGGTTTCATACACCGGGCAAAGCAGGAGAGGCACGATATTTGGACGCCCTACAGATGCC
GGATGGGCCAATTAGGGAGCTTACGCGCCGGGTACTCGCTCTACCTACTTCGGAGAAGGTACTATCTCGT
GAATCTTTTACCAGATCGGAAGCAATTGGACTTCTGTACCTAGGTTAATGGCATGCTATTTCGCCGACGG
CTATACACCCCTGGCTTCACATTCTCCTTCGCTTACTGCCGGTGATTCGATGAAGCTCCATATTCTCCGA
TGATGCAATAGATTCTTGGTCAACGAGGGGCACACCAGCCTTTCCACTTCGGGGCGGAGGGGCGGCCGGT
CCCGGATTAATAATCATCCACTGCACCTCAGAGCCGCCAGAGCTGTCTGGCGCAGTGGCGCTTATTACTC
AGCCCTTCTCTCTGCGTCCGTCCGTCTCTCCGCATGCCAGAAAGAGTCACCGGTCACTGTACAGAGCTCT
CCCATATGGTCGACCTGCAGGCGGCCGCGAATTCACTAGTGATTTATAAGCTTACGAACGATAGACATCT
GGATCACAAGTTTGTACAAAAAAGCTGAACGAGAAACGTAAAATGATATAAATATCAATATATTAAATTA
GATTTTGCATAAAAAACAGACTACATAATACTGTAAAACACAACATATCCAGTCACTATGGCGGCCGCAT
TAGGCACCCCAGGCTTTACACTTTATGCTTCCGGCTCGTATAACGTGTGGATTTTGAGTTAGGATCCGTC
GAGATTTTCAGGAGCTAAGGAAGCTAAAATGGAGAAAAAAATCACTGGATATACCACCGTTGATATATCC
CAATGGCATCGTAAAGAACATTTTGAGGCATTTCAGTCAGTTGCTCAATGTACCTATAACCAGACCGTTC
AGCTGGATATTACGGCCTTTTTAAAGACCGTAAAGAAAAATAAGCACAAGTTTTATCCGGCCTTTATTCA
CATTCTTGCCCGCCTGATGAATGCTCATCCGGAATTCCGTATGGCAATGAAAGACGGTGAGCTGGTGATA
TGGGATAGTGTTCACCCTTGTTACACCGTTTTCCATGAGCAAACTGAAACGTTTTCATCGCTCTGGAGTG
AATACCACGACGATTTCCGGCAGTTTCTACACATATATTCGCAAGATGTGGCGTGTTACGGTGAAAACCT
GGCCTATTTCCCTAAAGGGTTTATTGAGAATATGTTTTTCGTCTCAGCCAATCCCTGGGTGAGTTTCACC
AGTTTTGATTTAAACGTGGCCAATATGGACAACTTCTTCGCCCCCGTTTTCACCATGGGCAAATATTATA
CGCAAGGCGACAAGGTGCTGATGCCGCTGGCGATTCAGGTTCATCATGCCGTTTGTGATGGCTTCCATGT
CGGCAGAATGCTTAATGAATTACAACAGTACTGCGATGAGTGGCAGGGCGGGGCGTAAACGCGTGGATCC
GGCTTACTAAAAGCCAGATAACAGTATGCGTATTTGCGCGCTGATTTTTGCGGTATAAGAATATATACTG
ATATGTATACCCGAAGTATGTCAAAAAGAGGTATGCTATGAAGCAGCGTATTACAGTGACAGTTGACAGC
GACAGCTATCAGTTGCTCAAGGCATATATGATGTCAATATCTCCGGTCTGGTAAGCACAACCATGCAGAA
TGAAGCCCGTCGTCTGCGTGCCGAACGCTGGAAAGCGGAAAATCAGGAAGGGATGGCTGAGGTCGCCCGG
TTTATTGAAATGAACGGCTCTTTTGCTGACGAGAACAGGGGCTGGTGAAATGCAGTTTAAGGTTTACACC
TATAAAAGAGAGAGCCGTTATCGTCTGTTTGTGGATGTACAGAGTGATATTATTGACACGCCCGGGCGAC
GGATGGTGATCCCCCTGGCCAGTGCACGTCTGCTGTCAGATAAAGTCTCCCGTGAACTTTACCCGGTGGT
GCATATCGGGGATGAAAGCTGGCGCATGATGACCACCGATATGGCCAGTGTGCCGGTCTCCGTTATCGGG
GAAGAAGTGGCTGATCTCAGCCACCGCGAAAATGACATCAAAAACGCCATTAACCTGATGTTCTGGGGAA
TATAAATGTCAGGCTCCCTTATACACAGCCAGTCTGCAGGTCGACCATAGTGACTGGATATGTTGTGTTT
TACAGTATTATGTAGTCTGTTTTTTATGCAAAATCTAATTTAATATATTGATATTTATATCATTTTACGT
TTCTCGTTCAGCTTTCTTGTACAAAGTGGTGATAGGGCCCGGGATCCTGATGGTGAGCAAGGGCGAGGAG
CTGTTCACCGGGGTGGTGCCCATCCTGGTCGAGCTGGACGGCGACGTAAACGGCCACAAGTTCAGCGTGT
CCGGCGAGGGCGAGGGCGATGCCACCTACGGCAAGCTGACCCTGAAGTTCATCTGCACCACCGGCAAGCT
GCCCGTGCCCTGGCCCACCCTCGTGACCACCCTGACCTACGGCGTGCAGTGCTTCAGCCGCTACCCCGAC
CACATGAAGCAGCACGACTTCTTCAAGTCCGCCATGCCCGAAGGCTACGTCCAGGAGCGCACCATCTTCT
TCAAGGACGACGGCAACTACAAGACCCGCGCCGAGGTGAAGTTCGAGGGCGACACCCTGGTGAACCGCAT
CGAGCTGAAGGGCATCGACTTCAAGGAGGACGGCAACATCCTGGGGCACAAGCTGGAGTACAACTACAAC
AGCCACAACGTCTATATCATGGCCGACAAGCAGAAGAACGGCATCAAGGTGAACTTCAAGATCCGCCACA
ACATCGAGGACGGCAGCGTGCAGCTCGCCGACCACTACCAGCAGAACACCCCCATCGGCGACGGCCCCGT
GCTGCTGCCCGACAACCACTACCTGAGCACCCAGTCCGCCCTGAGCAAAGACCCCAACGAGAAGCGCGAT
CACATGGTCCTGCTGGAGTTCGTGACCGCCGCCGGGATCACTCTCGGCATGGACGAGCTGTACAAGTGAG
ATCCACTTAACGTTACTGAAATCATCAAACAGCTTGACGAATCTGGATATAAGATCGTTGGTGTCGATGT
CAGCTCCGGAGTTGAGACAAATGGTGTTCAGGATCTCGATAAGATACGTTCATTTGTCCAAGCAGCAAAG
AGTGCCTTCTAGTGATTTAATAGCTCCATGTCAACAAGAATAAAACGCGTTTCGGGTTTACCTCTTCCAG
ATACAGCTCATCTGCAATGCATTAATGCATTGGACCTCGCAACCCTAGTACGCCCTTCAGGCTCCGGCGA
AGCAGAAGAATAGCTTAGCAGAGTCTATTTTCATTTTCGGGAGACGAGATCAAGCAGATCAACGGTCGTC
AAGAGACCTACGAGACTGAGGAATCCGCTCTTGGCTCCACGCGACTATATATTTGTCTCTAATTGTACTT
TGACATGCTCCTCTTCTTTACTCTGATAGCTTGACTATGAAAATTCCGTCACCAGCCCCTGGGTTCGCAA
AGATAATTGCACTGTTTCTTCCTTGAACTCTCAAGCCTACAGGACACACATTCATCGTAGGTATAAACCT
CGAAAATCATTCCTACTAAGATGGGTATACAATAGTAACCATGCATGGTTGCCTAGTGAATGCTCCGTAA
CACCCAATACGCCGGCCGAAACTTTTTTACAACTCTCCTATGAGTCGTTTACCCAGAATGCACAGGTACA
CTTGTTTAGAGGTAATCCTTCTTTCTAGAGTCGACCTGCAGGCATGCAAGCTTGGCACTGGCCGTCGTTT
TACAACGTCGTGACTGGGAAAACCCTGGCGTTACCCAACTTAATCGCCTTGCAGCACATCCCCCTTTCGC
CAGCTGGCGTAATAGCGAAGAGGCCCGCACCGATCGCCCTTCCCAACAGTTGCGCAGCCTGAATGGCGAA
TGCTAGAGCAGCTTGAGCTTGGATCAGATTGTCGTTTCCCGCCTTCAGTTTAAACTATCAGTGTTTGACA
GGATATATTGGCGGGTAAACCTAAGAGAAAAGAGCGTTTATTAGAATAATCGGATATTTAAAAGGGCGTG
AAAAGGTTTATCCGTTCGTCCATTTGTATGTGCATGCCAACCACAGGGTTCCCCTCGGGATCAAAGTACT
TTGATCCAACCCCTCCGCTGCTATAGTGCAGTCGGCTTCTGACGTTCAGTGCAGCCGTCTTCTGAAAACG
ACATGTCGCACAAGTCCTAAGTTACGCGACAGGCTGCCGCCCTGCCCTTTTCCTGGCGTTTTCTTGTCGC
GTGTTTTAGTCGCATAAAGTAGAATACTTGCGACTAGAACCGGAGACATTACGCCATGAACAAGAGCGCC
GCCGCTGGCCTGCTGGGCTATGCCCGCGTCAGCACCGACGACCAGGACTTGACCAACCAACGGGCCGAAC
TGCACGCGGCCGGCTGCACCAAGCTGTTTTCCGAGAAGATCACCGGCACCAGGCGCGACCGCCCGGAGCT
GGCCAGGATGCTTGACCACCTACGCCCTGGCGACGTTGTGACAGTGACCAGGCTAGACCGCCTGGCCCGC
AGCACCCGCGACCTACTGGACATTGCCGAGCGCATCCAGGAGGCCGGCGCGGGCCTGCGTAGCCTGGCAG
AGCCGTGGGCCGACACCACCACGCCGGCCGGCCGCATGGTGTTGACCGTGTTCGCCGGCATTGCCGAGTT
CGAGCGTTCCCTAATCATCGACCGCACCCGGAGCGGGCGCGAGGCCGCCAAGGCCCGAGGCGTGAAGTTT
GGCCCCCGCCCTACCCTCACCCCGGCACAGATCGCGCACGCCCGCGAGCTGATCGACCAGGAAGGCCGCA
CCGTGAAAGAGGCGGCTGCACTGCTTGGCGTGCATCGCTCGACCCTGTACCGCGCACTTGAGCGCAGCGA
GGAAGTGACGCCCACCGAGGCCAGGCGGCGCGGTGCCTTCCGTGAGGACGCATTGACCGAGGCCGACGCC
CTGGCGGCCGCCGAGAATGAACGCCAAGAGGAACAAGCATGAAACCGCACCAGGACGGCCAGGACGAACC
GTTTTTCATTACCGAAGAGATCGAGGCGGAGATGATCGCGGCCGGGTACGTGTTCGAGCCGCCCGCGCAC
GTCTCAACCGTGCGGCTGCATGAAATCCTGGCCGGTTTGTCTGATGCCAAGCTGGCGGCCTGGCCGGCCA
GCTTGGCCGCTGAAGAAACCGAGCGCCGCCGTCTAAAAAGGTGATGTGTATTTGAGTAAAACAGCTTGCG
TCATGCGGTCGCTGCGTATATGATGCGATGAGTAAATAAACAAATACGCAAGGGGAACGCATGAAGGTTA
TCGCTGTACTTAACCAGAAAGGCGGGTCAGGCAAGACGACCATCGCAACCCATCTAGCCCGCGCCCTGCA
ACTCGCCGGGGCCGATGTTCTGTTAGTCGATTCCGATCCCCAGGGCAGTGCCCGCGATTGGGCGGCCGTG
CGGGAAGATCAACCGCTAACCGTTGTCGGCATCGACCGCCCGACGATTGACCGCGACGTGAAGGCCATCG
GCCGGCGCGACTTCGTAGTGATCGACGGAGCGCCCCAGGCGGCGGACTTGGCTGTGTCCGCGATCAAGGC
AGCCGACTTCGTGCTGATTCCGGTGCAGCCAAGCCCTTACGACATATGGGCCACCGCCGACCTGGTGGAG
CTGGTTAAGCAGCGCATTGAGGTCACGGATGGAAGGCTACAAGCGGCCTTTGTCGTGTCGCGGGCGATCA
AAGGCACGCGCATCGGCGGTGAGGTTGCCGAGGCGCTGGCCGGGTACGAGCTGCCCATTCTTGAGTCCCG
TATCACGCAGCGCGTGAGCTACCCAGGCACTGCCGCCGCCGGCACAACCGTTCTTGAATCAGAACCCGAG
GGCGACGCTGCCCGCGAGGTCCAGGCGCTGGCCGCTGAAATTAAATCAAAACTCATTTGAGTTAATGAGG
TAAAGAGAAAATGAGCAAAAGCACAAACACGCTAAGTGCCGGCCGTCCGAGCGCACGCAGCAGCAAGGCT
GCAACGTTGGCCAGCCTGGCAGACACGCCAGCCATGAAGCGGGTCAACTTTCAGTTGCCGGCGGAGGATC
ACACCAAGCTGAAGATGTACGCGGTACGCCAAGGCAAGACCATTACCGAGCTGCTATCTGAATACATCGC
GCAGCTACCAGAGTAAATGAGCAAATGAATAAATGAGTAGATGAATTTTAGCGGCTAAAGGAGGCGGCAT
GGAAAATCAAGAACAACCAGGCACCGACGCCGTGGAATGCCCCATGTGTGGAGGAACGGGCGGTTGGCCA
GGCGTAAGCGGCTGGGTTGCCTGCCG
Features (pLannotate 1.2.2; 24 found; start..end, strand, type, name):
     43..1116    +  CDS            pVS1 RepA: replication protein from the Pseudomonas plasmid pVS1 (Heeb et al., 2000)
   1182..1376    +  rep_origin     pVS1 oriV: origin of replication for the Pseudomonas plasmid pVS1 (Heeb et al., 2000)
   1579..1618    +  CDS            rop (fragment): Rop protein, which maintains plasmids at low copy number; rop
   1720..1860    +  misc_feature   bom: basis of mobility region from pBR322
   2046..2631    -  rep_origin     ori: high-copy-number ColE1/pMB1/pBR322/pUC origin of replication
   2718..3512    -  CDS            KanR: aminoglycoside phosphotransferase; aphA-3; confers resistance to kanamycin
   3937..3961    +  misc_feature   LB T-DNA repeat: left border repeat from nopaline C58 T-DNA
   4027..4055    -  misc_feature   MCS (fragment): pBluescript multiple cloning site
   4059..4850    -  CDS            neo: KKA2_KLEPN - Also known as kan, nptII. Experimental evidence at protein level: Swiss-Prot protein existence level 1. Resistance to kanamycin, neomycin, paromomycin, ribostamycin, butirosin and gentamicin B. From Klebsiella pneumoniae.
   4859..4974    -  intron         gpdA intron: gpdA; intron from the Aspergillus nidulans glyceraldehyde-3-phosphate dehydrogenase gene (Punt et al., 1990)
   5023..5739    -  promoter       gpdA promoter (fragment): gpdA; promoter from the Aspergillus nidulans glyceraldehyde-3-phosphate dehydrogenase gene (Punt et al., 1990)
   5816..5940    +  protein_bind   attR1: mutant version of attR; recombination site for the Gateway® LR reaction LR Clonase™
   5965..5993    +  promoter       lac UV5 promoter (fragment): E. coli lac promoter with an "up" mutation
   6019..6048    +  promoter       cat promoter (fragment): promoter of the E. coli cat gene encoding chloramphenicol acetyltransferase
   6049..6708    +  CDS            CmR: chloramphenicol acetyltransferase; cat; confers resistance to chloramphenicol
   6887..7045    +  CDS            ccdA (fragment): CCDA_ECO57 - Also known as H, letA. Experimental evidence at protein level: Swiss-Prot protein existence level 1. Antitoxin component of a type II toxin-antitoxin (TA) system which inhibits the post-segregational killing (PSK) of plasmid-free cells, also referred to as a plasmid addiction system. Binds to and blocks the activity of CcdB; will also remove bound CcdB protein from the CcdB-GyrA complex by forming a CcdA-CcdB complex, a process termed rejuvenation. Functions as a transcriptional corepressor for the ccdAB operon, repression also requires CcdB (By similarity). From Escherichia coli
   7050..7352    +  CDS            ccdB: CCDB_ECOLI - Also known as G, letB, letD. Experimental evidence at protein level: Swiss-Prot protein existence level 1. Toxic component of a type II toxin-antitoxin (TA) system, functioning in plasmid maintainence. Responsible for the post- segregational killing (PSK) of plasmid-free cells, also referred to as a plasmid addiction system. Half-life of over 2 hours. Cell killing by CcdB is accompanied by filamentation, defects in chromosome and plasmid segregation, defects in cell division, formation of anucleate cells, decreased DNA synthesis and plasmid loss. Interferes with the activity of DN
   7396..7520    -  protein_bind   attR2: mutant version of attR; recombination site for the Gateway® LR reaction LR Clonase™
   7540..8256    +  CDS            EGFP: EGFP is a basic (constitutively fluorescent) green fluorescent protein published in 1996, derived from Aequorea victoria. It is reported to be a rapidly-maturing weak dimer with moderate acid sensitivity.
   8260..8989    +  terminator     trpC terminator: trpC; transcription terminator from the Aspergillus nidulans trpC gene (Punt et al., 1987)
   9016..9170    +  CDS            lacZα (fragment): LacZα fragment of β-galactosidase; lacZ fragment
   9236..9260    +  misc_feature   RB T-DNA repeat: right border repeat from nopaline C58 T-DNA
   9600..10001   +  CDS            Y4CG_SINFN (fragment): Protein inferred from homology: Swiss-Prot protein existence level 3. From Sinorhizobium fredii (strain NBRC 101917 / NGR234).
  10561..11190   +  CDS            pVS1 StaA: stability protein from the Pseudomonas plasmid pVS1 (Heeb et al., 2000)
