[The description below was written by a language model from this plasmid's Addgene catalogue record and pLannotate feature annotations shown in this document.]
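Description:
pFPL-Gg is a Gateway destination vector built on the pCAMBIA1300 binary backbone and intended for making C-terminal green fluorescent protein fusions in fungi. As a binary vector of about 11.5 kb, it carries two replication systems. A ColE1/pBR322-type origin with the bom mobilisation region supports maintenance in E. coli. The pVS1 oriV, RepA and StaA functions give stable replication in Agrobacterium. A bacterial kanamycin resistance gene (aphA-3) lies outside the T-DNA. The record lists the plasmid as low copy and specifies a ccdB-tolerant E. coli strain, because the unrecombined Gateway cassette encodes the CcdB toxin.

All of the payload sits between the left and right T-DNA border repeats. Next to the left border is a fungal selection cassette in which the Aspergillus nidulans gpdA promoter and its intron drive the neo (nptII) gene, so that transformants can be selected with G418/geneticin. Oriented away from it is the Gateway cassette: attR1, the chloramphenicol resistance gene, ccdB and attR2. This is followed directly by the EGFP coding sequence and the A. nidulans trpC terminator. An LR reaction with an entry clone replaces the CmR/ccdB segment with the sequence of interest, placing it upstream of EGFP to give a fusion protein. No promoter is annotated upstream of attR1, so the table suggests that expression signals, such as a gene's native promoter, arrive with the entry fragment, although the record does not say this.

The associated work describes the vector series as tools for high-throughput protein localisation in fungi, including the study of putative effector proteins.
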