Addgene plasmid #61653: pFPL-Gg
Purpose: Gateway vector for generating green fluorescent protein fusions in fungi
Depositing lab: Mark Farman. Depositing organization: University of Kentucky. Publication: pFPL vectors for high-throughput protein localization in fungi: detecting cytoplasmic accumulation of putative effector proteins. Gong X, Hurtado O, Wang B, Yi M, Giraldo M, Wu C, Valent B, Goodin MM, Farman M. Mol Plant Microbe Interact. 2014 Nov 12. 10.1094/MPMI-05-14-0144-TA PubMed 25390188.
Backbone
  Vector backbone: pCAMBIA1300
  Backbone manufacturer: Cambia, Canberra, Australia
  Backbone size w/o insert (bp): 6000
  Total vector size (bp): 11500
  Modifications to backbone: Additions to T-DNA region: insertion of selectable marker (geneticin resistance), gateway cassette, GFP gene, fungal terminator sequences.
  Vector type: Plant Expression
  Selectable markers: Neomycin (select with G418)
Growth in bacteria
  Bacterial resistance: Kanamycin, 25 μg/mL
  Growth temperature: 37°C
  Growth strain: ccdB Survival
  Copy number: Low Copy
Gene/Insert
  Gene/Insert name: enhanced green fluorescent protein (alt name: eGFP)
  Species: Aequorea victoria
  Insert size (bp): 720
  GenBank ID: U57606.1
Terms and licenses: Academic/Nonprofit Terms; Industry Terms: Not Available to Industry
How to cite: pFPL-Gg was a gift from Mark Farman (Addgene plasmid # 61653 ; http://n2t.net/addgene:61653 ; RRID:Addgene_61653)
