>Addgene plasmid #61653 | pFPL-Gg | addgene partial sequence | sequence record 113917 | EGFP-N 5'-CGTCGCCGTCCAGCTCGACCAG-3'
CTCGCCCTTGCTCACCATCAGGATCCCGGGCCCTATCACCACTTTGTACAAGAAAGCTGAACGAGAAACG
TAAAATGATATAAATATCAATATATTAAATTAGATTTTGCATAAAAAACAGACTACATAATACTGTAAAA
CACAACATATCCAGTCACTATGGTCGACCTGCAGACTGGCTGTGTATAAGGGAGCCTGACATTTATATTC
CCCAGAACATCAGGTTAATGGCGTTTTTGATGTCATTTTCGCGGTGGCTGAGATCAGCCACTTCTTCCCC
GATAACGGAGACCGGCACACTGGCCATATCGGTGGTCATCATGCGCCAGCTTTCATCCCCGATATGCACC
ACCGGGTAAAGTTCACGGGAGACTTTATCTGACAGCAGACGTGCACTGGCCAGGGGGATCACCATCCGTC
GCCCGGGCGTGTCAATAATATCACTCTGTACATCCACAAACAGACGATAACGGCTCTCTCTTTTATAGGT
GTAAACCTTAAACTGCATTTCACCAGCCCCTGTTCTCGTCAGCAAAAGAGCCGTTCATTTCAATAAACCG
GGCGACCTCAGCCATCCCTTCCTGATTTTCCGCTTTCCAGCGTTCGGCACGCAGACGACGGGCTTCATTC
TGCATGGTTGTGCTTACCAGACCGGAGATATTGACATCATATATGCCTTGAGCAACTGATAGCTGTCGCT
GTCAACTGTCACTGTAATACGCTGCTTCATAGCATACCTCTTTTTGACATACTTCGGGTATACATATCAG
TATATATTCTTATACCGCAAAAATCAGCGCGCAAATACGCATACTGTTATCTGGCTTTTAGTAAGCCGGA
TCCACGCGTTTACGCCCCGCCCTGCCACTCATCGCAGTACTGTTGTAATTCATTAAGCATTCTGCCGACA
TGG
