>Addgene plasmid #61653 | pFPL-Gg | addgene partial sequence | sequence record 115227 | LB-F1 5'-gtggtgtaaacaaattgacgc-3'
ATGTACTGAATTAACGCCGAATATCGAATTCCTGCAGCCCGGGGGATCCTCAGAAGAACTCGTCAAGAAG
GCGATAGAAGGCGATGCGCTGCGAATCGGGAGCGGCGATACCGTAAAGCACGAGGAAGCGGTCAGCCCAT
TCGCCGCCAAGCTCTTCAGCAATATCACGGGTAGCCAACGCTATGTCCTGATAGCGGTCCGCCACACCCA
GCCGGCCACAGTCGATGAATCCAGAAAAGCGGCCATTTTCCACCATGATATTCGGCAAGCAGGCATCGCC
ATGGGTCACGACGAGATCCTCGCCGTCGGGCATGCGCGCCTTGAGCCTGGCGAACAGTTCGGCTGGCGCG
AGCCCCTGATGCTCTTCGTCCAGATCATCCTGATCGACAAGACCGGCTTCCATCCGAGTACGTGCTCGCT
CGATGCGATGTTTCGCTTGGTGGTCGAATGGGCAGGTAGCCGGATCAAGCGTATGCAGCCGCCGCATTGC
ATCAGCCATGATGGATACTTTCTCGGCAGGAGCAAGGTGAGATGACAGGAGATCCTGCCCCGGCACTTCG
CCCAATAGCAGCCAGTCCCTTCCCGCTTCAGTGACAACGTCGAGCACAGCTGCGCAAGGAACGCCCGTCG
TGGCCAGCCACGATAGCCGCGCTGCCTCGTCCTGCAGTTCATTCAGGGCACCGGACAGGTCGGTCTTGAC
AAAAAGAACCGGGCGCCCCTGCGCTGACAGCCGGAACACGGCGGCATCAGAGCAGCCGATTGTCTGTTGT
GCCCAGTCATAGCCGAATAGCCTCTCCACCCAAGCGGCCGGAGAACCTGCGTGCAATCCATCTTGTTCAA
TCATGGTGATGTCTGCTCAAGCGGG
